Addgene plasmid #218573: pro::EX1-2(intΔNAC3):GFP
Purpose: Transcriptional reporter for ARF7 promoter
Depositing lab: Anthony Bishopp. Depositing organization: University of Nottingham.
Backbone
  Vector backbone: pGGZ003
  Vector type: Plant Expression
Growth in bacteria
  Bacterial resistance: Spectinomycin, 50 μg/mL
  Growth temperature: 37°C
  Growth strain: DH5alpha
  Copy number: High Copy
Gene/Insert
  Gene/Insert name: AT5G20730 (alt name: ARF7)
  Species: A. thaliana (mustard weed)
  Mutation: Mutation genomic sequence 334nt, 335nt from AG to CT
  Entrez Gene: NPH4 (a.k.a. AT5G20730, ARF7, AUXIN RESPONSE FACTOR 7, AUXIN-REGULATED TRANSCRIPTIONAL ACTIVATOR 7, AUXIN-RESPONSIVE TRANSCRIPTIONAL ACTIVATOR 7, BIP, BIPOSTO, IAA21, IAA23, IAA25, MASSUGU 1, MSG1, NON-PHOTOTROPHIC HYPOCOTYL, T1M15.130, T1M15_130, TIR5, TRANSPORT INHIBITOR RESPONSE 5, indole-3-acetic acid inducible 21, indole-3-acetic acid inducible 23, indole-3-acetic acid inducible 25)
  Cloning method: Golden Gate
Terms and licenses: Academic/Nonprofit Terms; Industry Terms: Not Available to Industry
How to cite: pro::EX1-2(intΔNAC3):GFP was a gift from Anthony Bishopp (Addgene plasmid # 218573 ; http://n2t.net/addgene:218573 ; RRID:Addgene_218573)
