[The description below was written by a language model from this plasmid's Addgene catalogue record and pLannotate feature annotations shown in this document.]
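Description:
pro::EX1-2(intΔNAC3):GFP is a plant expression binary vector built by Golden Gate assembly in the pGGZ003 backbone, intended as a transcriptional reporter for the Arabidopsis thaliana ARF7 (AT5G20730, also known as NPH4) promoter. The backbone carries a high-copy ColE1/pUC-type origin for propagation in E. coli and a pSa origin, which supports replication in Agrobacterium (pSa-based vectors generally rely on a helper plasmid for this). Bacterial selection is through aadA, conferring spectinomycin/streptomycin resistance. Nopaline-type left and right T-DNA border repeats flank the plant payload, consistent with Agrobacterium-mediated transformation.

The ARF7 genomic material is not itself annotated in the feature table, but a large unannotated stretch lies upstream of a GFP coding sequence (called as yEGFP by the annotation tool), which is followed by the pea rbcS-E9 terminator. The construct name suggests that this region comprises the promoter plus exons 1–2 with the intervening intron. The record specifies a two-nucleotide substitution (AG to CT at genomic positions 334–335), and the "intΔNAC3" label implies that this disrupts a putative NAC-related site in the intron, although the record does not explain this. Comparing GFP output with an unmutated equivalent would presumably test that element's contribution to ARF7 expression.

The T-DNA also holds a second, oppositely oriented cassette between attB1 and attB2 sites. It contains a TMV Ω translational enhancer, the small membrane protein RCI2A (LTI6A) followed by tdTomato, apparently as a fusion, and an OCS terminator, and it would likely act as a red plasma-membrane marker. Its promoter is not annotated. A hygromycin resistance gene with an OCS terminator provides selection in plants, and its promoter is likewise not identified.
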