Features (pLannotate 1.2.2; 17 found; start..end, strand, type, name):
    550..568     -  promoter       SP6 promoter: promoter for bacteriophage SP6 RNA polymerase
    618..640     -  misc_feature   LB T-DNA repeat: left border repeat from nopaline C58 T-DNA (truncated)
    767..1202    -  rep_origin     pSa ori: origin of replication from bacterial plasmid pSa
   1207..1308    -  CDS            TRA2_ECOLX (fragment): Protein predicted: Swiss-Prot protein existence level 4. Required for transposition of transposon Tn903. From Escherichia coli.
   1493..2278    +  CDS            aadA: S3AD_SHIFL - Experimental evidence at protein level: Swiss-Prot protein existence level 1. Mediates bacterial resistance to the antibiotics streptomycin and spectinomycin. From Shigella flexneri.
   2452..3040    +  rep_origin     ori: high-copy-number ColE1/pMB1/pBR322/pUC origin of replication
   3131..3155    -  misc_feature   RB T-DNA repeat: right border repeat from nopaline C58 T-DNA
   3251..3958    -  terminator     OCS terminator: octopine synthase terminator
   3977..4001    +  protein_bind   attB2: mutant version of attB; recombination site for the Gateway® BP reaction BP Clonase™
   4021..5448    -  CDS            tdTomato: tdTomato is a basic (constitutively fluorescent) orange fluorescent protein published in 2004, derived from Discosoma sp.. It is reported to be a somewhat slowly-maturing tandem dimer with low acid sensitivity.
   5485..5781    -  CDS            RCI2A: RCI2A_ARATH - Also known as LTI6A. Experimental evidence at transcript level: Swiss-Prot protein existence level 2. From Arabidopsis thaliana (Mouse-ear cress).
   5804..5859    -  misc_feature   TMV Ω: translational enhancer from the tobacco mosaic virus 5'-leader sequence (Gallie et al., 1988)
   5881..5905    -  protein_bind   attB1: mutant version of attB; recombination site for the Gateway® BP reaction BP Clonase™
  11273..11989   +  CDS            yEGFP: yEGFP is a fluorescent protein published in 1997.
  12298..12939   +  terminator     E9 terminator: terminator and polyadenylation signal from the pea rbcS-E9 gene
  13628..14650   +  CDS            HygR: aminoglycoside phosphotransferase from E. coli; aph(4)-Ia; confers resistance to hygromycin
  14658..517     +  terminator     OCS terminator (across the origin): octopine synthase terminator
>Addgene plasmid #218573 | pro::EX1-2(intΔNAC3):GFP | addgene full sequence | sequence record 438711 | Addgene NGS Result
TACCCTACTACTTATATGTACAATATTAAAATGAAAACAATATATTGTGCTGAATAGGTTTATAGCGACA
TCTATGATAGAGCGCCACAATAACAAACAATTGCGTTTTATTATTACAAATCCAATTTTAAAAAAAGCGG
CAGAACCGGTCAAACCTAAAAGACTGATTACATAAATCTTATTCAAATTTCAAAAGTGCCCCAGGGGCTA
GTATCTACGACACACCGAGCGGCGAACTAATAACGCTCACTGAAGGGAACTCCGGTTCCCCGCCGGCGCG
CATGGGTGAGATTCCTTGAAGTTGAGTATTGGCCGTCCGCTCTACCGAAAGTTACGGGCACCATTCAACC
CGGTCCAGCACGGCGGCCGGGTAACCGACTTGCTGCCCCGAGAATTATGCAGCATTTTTTTGGTGTATGT
GGGCCCCAAATGAAGTGCAGGTCAAACCTTGACAGTGACGACAAATCGTTGGGCGGGTCCAGGGCGAATT
TTGCGACAACATGTCGAGGCTCAGCAGGACCGGCATGCAAGCTAGCTTACTAGTGATATTCTATAGTGTC
ACCTAAATGTATTCTAGACCAAGCATGCACAGCTGGCGTTCTCAGCCAGATCCAACGTTACACCACAATA
TATCCTGCCAAGATCTAATTCCGGGGATCGGAAATCCAGAAGCCCGAGAGGTTGCCGCCTTTCGGGCTTT
TTCTTTTTCAAAAAAAAAAATTTATAAAACGATCTGTTGCGGCCGGCCGCCGGGTTGTGGGCAAAGGCGC
TCGACGGTGGGCAACCGCTTGCGGTTGTCCACGGGCGGAGCCGGTGCGCGTAGCGCATTGTCCACAAGCC
AAGGGCGACCAATAATTGATATATATATTCATAATTGAAAAGCTAATTGAACATACTACTTGCTGTAACT
ACTTGCCGGAGCGAGGGGTGTTTGCAAGCTGTTGATCTGAAAGGGCTATTAGCGTTCTCACGTGCCTTTT
TGATTAGCGATTTCACGTGACCTTATTAGCGATTTCACGTACTCCGATTAGCGATTTCACGTACCCTGAT
TAGCGATTTCACGTGGATAGTTTTTGGAGCGGGCCGGAAAGCCCCGTGAATCAAGGCTTTGCGGGGCATT
AGCGGTTTCACGTGGATAACTACCCTCTATCCACAGGCTTCCGGGGATAAAAAAGCCCGCTCGACGGCGG
GCTGTTGGATGGGGATCGCCTGAATCGCCCCATCATCCAGCCAGAAAGTGAGGGAGCCACGGTTGATGAG
AGCTTTGTTGTAGGTGGACCAGTTGGTGATTTTGAACTTTTGCTTTGCCACGGAACGGTCTGCGTTGTCG
GGAAGATGCGTGATCTGATCCTTCAACTCAGCAAAAGTTCGATTTATTCAACAAAGCCACGTTGTGTCTC
AAAATCTCTGATGTTACATTGCACAAGATAAAAATATATCATCATGAACAATAAAACTGTCTGCTTACAT
AAACAGTAATACAAGGGGTGTTATGAGGGAAGCGGTGATCGCCGAAGTATCGACTCAACTATCAGAGGTA
GTTGGCGTCATCGAGCGCCATCTCGAACCGACGTTGCTGGCCGTACATTTGTACGGCTCCGCAGTGGATG
GCGGCCTGAAGCCACACAGTGATATTGATTTGCTGGTTACGGTGACCGTAAGGCTTGATGAAACAACGCG
GCGAGCTTTGATCAACGACCTTTTGGAAACTTCGGCTTCCCCTGGAGAGAGCGAGATTCTCCGCGCTGTA
GAAGTCACCATTGTTGTGCACGACGACATCATTCCGTGGCGTTATCCAGCTAAGCGCGAACTGCAATTTG
GAGAATGGCAGCGCAATGACATTCTTGCAGGTATCTTCGAGCCAGCCACGATCGACATTGATCTGGCTAT
CTTGCTGACAAAAGCAAGAGAACATAGCGTTGCCTTGGTAGGTCCAGCGGCGGAGGAACTCTTTGATCCG
GTTCCTGAACAGGATCTATTTGAGGCGCTAAATGAAACCTTAACGCTATGGAACTCGCCGCCCGACTGGG
CTGGCGATGAGCGAAATGTAGTGCTTACGTTGTCCCGCATTTGGTACAGCGCAGTAACCGGCAAAATCGC
GCCGAAGGATGTCGCTGCCGACTGGGCAATGGAGCGCCTGCCGGCCCAGTATCAGCCCGTCATACTTGAA
GCTAGGCAGGCTTATCTTGGACAAGAAGATCGCTTGGCCTCGCGCGCAGATCAGTTGGAAGAATTTGTTC
ACTACGTGAAAGGCGAGATCACCAAGGTAGTCGGCAAATAATCACTAGACCAATGTTACACATATATACT
TTAGATTGATTTAAAACTTCATTTTTAATTTAAAAGGATCTAGGTGAAGATCCTTTTTGATAATCTCATG
ACCAAAATCCCTTAACGTGAGTTTTCGTTCCACTGAGCGTCAGACCCCGTAGAAAAGATCAAAGGATCTT
CTTGAGATCCTTTTTTTCTGCGCGTAATCTGCTGCTTGCAAACAAAAAAACCACCGCTACCAGCGGTGGT
TTGTTTGCCGGATCAAGAGCTACCAACTCTTCTTCCGAAGGTAACTGGCTTCAGCAGAGCGCAGATACCA
AATACTGTTCTTCTAGTGTAGCCGTAGTTAGGCCACCACTTCAAGAACTCTGTAGCACCGCCTACATACC
TCGCTCTGCTAATCCTGTTACCAGTGGCTGCTGCCAGTGGCGATAAGTCGTGTCTTACCGGGTTGGACTC
AAGACGATAGTTACCGGATAAGGCGCAGCGGTCGGGCTGAACGGGGGGTTCGTGCACACAGCCCAGCTTG
GAGCGAACGACCTACACCGAACTGAGATACCTACAGCGTGAGCTATGAGAAAGCGCCACGCTTCCCGAAG
GGAGAAAGGCGGACAGGTATCCGGTAAGCGGCAGGGTCGGAACAGGAGAGCGCACGAGGGAGCTTCCAGG
GGGAAACGCCTGGTATCTTTATAGTCCTGTCGGGTTTCGCCACCTCTGACTTGAGCGTCGATTTTTGTGA
TGCTCGTCAGGGGGGCGGAGCCTATGGAAAAACGCCAGCAACGCGGCCTTTTTACGGTTCCTGGCCTTTT
GCTGGCCTTTTGCTCACATGAGATCTCAAACAAACACATACAGCGACTTAGTTTACCCGCCAATATATCC
TGTCAAGGCTCGAACTAGGCTCGGACGAAGTAAGCGGCCGCAACCTTAATTAAACACGGCGCGCCAACAG
CGATCGCACCAGGTACCTTGCATGCCGGTCCTGCTGAGCCTCGACATGTTGTCGCAAAATTCGCCCTGGA
CCCGCCCAACGATTTGTCGTCACTGTCAAGGTTTGACCTGCACTTCATTTGGGGCCCACATACACCAAAA
AAATGCTGCATAATTCTCGGGGCAGCAAGTCGGTTACCCGGCCGCCGTGCTGGACCGGGTTGAATGGTGC
CCGTAACTTTCGGTAGAGCGGACGGCCAATACTCAACTTCAAGGAATCTCACCCATGCGCGCCGGCGGGG
AACCGGAGTTCCCTTCAGTGAGCGTTATTAGTTCGCCGCTCGGTGTGTCGTAGATACTAGCCCCTGGGGC
ACTTTTGAAATTTGAATAAGATTTATGTAATCAGTCTTTTAGGTTTGACCGGTTCTGCCGCTTTTTTTAA
AATTGGATTTGTAATAATAAAACGCAATTGTTTGTTATTGTGGCGCTCTATCATAGATGTCGCTATAAAC
CTATTCAGCACAATATATTGTTTTCATTTTAATATTGTACATATAAGTAGTAGGGTACAATCAGTAAATT
GAACGGAGAATATTATTCATAAAAATACGATAGTAACGGGTGATATATTCATTAGAATGAACCGAAACCG
GCGGTAAGGATCTGAGCTACACATGCTCAGGTTTTTTACAACGTGCACAACAGAATTGAAAGCAAATATC
ATGCGATCATAGGCGTCTCGCATATCTCATTAAAGCAGGACTCTAGAGGATCATCAACCACTTTGTACAA
GAAAGCTGGGTCGGCGCGCCCACCCTTTTACTTGTACAACTCGTCCATACCGTAGAGGAAGAGGTGGTGG
CGGCCCTCGGAACGCTCGTACTGTTCGACAATGGTGTAATCCTCGTTGTGGGAGGTAATGTCCAACTTGG
TATCAACGTAGTAATAACCAGGCAATTGAACGGGTTTCTTGGCCATGTAGATGGTCTTAAACTCCACGAG
GTAATGTCCACCGTCCTTCAACTTCAATGCCTGGTGAATCTCGCCCTTCAACACTCCATCGCGGGGATAC
AAGCGCTCTGTTGAAGCCTCCCAGCCCATAGTCTTCTTCTGCATAACTGGGCCGTCTGGTGGGAAATTGG
TTCCACGCATTTTGACCTTGTAGATAAGCGTACCATCTTGAAGGGAGGAGTCTTGGGTGACTGTAACCAA
ACCACCGTCCTCGAAGTTCATAACGCGCTCCCACTTAAATCCTTCTGGGAAAGACAACTTCTTATAATCT
GGAATATCGGCTGGGTGTTTCACGTAAGCCTTGGAACCGTACATAAACTGTGGTGAGAGAATATCCCAAG
CGAAAGGAAGTGGTCCACCCTTGGTGACTTTCAACTTAGCTGTCTGAGTGCCCTCATATGGGCGGCCCTC
ACCCTCTCCTTCGATCTCGAACTCGTGGCCATTCATTGAGCCCTCCATACGGACTTTGAAGCACATAAAC
TCCTTGATCACAGCCATGTTATTATCCTCGGATGAAGCGGTGCCAGAGCTGCCACTACCGGTGCTTCCAG
TACCATGACCCAAGAAAAGGTGATGGCGACCCTCAGACCTCTCATATTGTTCAACGATGGTGTAGTCCTC
GTTGTGGGAGGTGATATCGAGTTTAGTGTCCACGTAGTAATAGCCGGGGAGTTGCACGGGCTTCTTAGCC
ATGTAGATGGTCTTGAACTCCACCAAGTAGTGGCCTCCATCCTTAAGTTTGAGAGCTTGGTGGATTTCAC
CCTTAAGAACGCCGTCTCTTGGGTAAAGCCTCTCAGTGGAGGCTTCCCAACCCATAGTTTTCTTTTGCAT
GACTGGACCATCGGGAGGAAAGTTTGTGCCTCTCATCTTCACCTTGTAGATCAAAGTGCCGTCCTGCAAA
CTAGAATCTTGGGTCACAGTCACAAGACCTCCATCCTCGAAGTTCATGACCCTTTCCCACTTGAAACCCT
CTGGGAAGGACAACTTTTTGTAATCGGGGATGTCAGCAGGATGCTTAACGTATGCCTTAGAGCCATACAT
GAATTGGGGGGACAAGATGTCCCAAGCGAAGGGCAAAGGACCACCCTTAGTCACTTTGAGCTTTGCGGTT
TGGGTGCCCTCGTAGGGTCTACCTTCACCCTCGCCCTCGATCTCGAACTCGTGACCGTTCATGGAACCTT
CCATCCTAACCTTGAATCTCATGAACTCTTTGATAACCTCCTCACCCTTGGAAACCATGGATCGGGCTGC
CGCAGCGGCAGCAGCCGCAGCAGGTTTGGTGAGGACATAAATGGCGTATATGATCCCAGGAATATACCCA
AGTAGCGTCAAAACCAAACATATCCAAAACTCAACCTGCAACAAAATTCATAATTTCAACTTTTAATTTC
TAGTGTGGATAAATGTAAAAAAAGAACCATATTTGACTAAAGTATAAGATTAATTAACCAAAATAAAACT
CAGTCTAAATATGAGAGGAAAGATAAATACCCCGCAACCAAATCTGAGAAAGACACCGAGTGGAGGCAAG
AGGATGGCGATAATAATATCAACGAAAGTAGCTGTACTCATTTTGGTGAAGGGGGCGGCCGCTGTAATTG
TAAATAGTAATTGTAATGTTGTTTGTTGTTTGTTGTTGTTGGTAATTGTTGTAAAAATACGCGGCCGCGG
AGCCTGCTTTTTTGTACAAACTTGTTGATGATCCCTGTTAATCAGAAAAACTCAGATTAATCGACAAATT
CGATCGCACAAACTAGAAACTAACACCAGATCTAGATAGAAATCACAAATCGAAGAGTAATTATTCGACA
AAACTCAAATTATTTGAACAAATCGGATGATATCTATGAAACCCTAATCGAGAATTAAGATGATATCTAA
CGATCAAACCCAGAAAATCGTCTTCGATCTAAGATTAACAGAATCTAAACCAAAGAACATATACGAAATT
GGGATCGAACGAAAACAAAATCGAAGATTTTGAGAGAATAAGGAACACAGAAATTTACCTTGATCACGGT
AGAGAGAATTGAGAGAAAGTTTTTAAGATTTTGAGAAATTGAAATCTGAATTGTGAAGAAGAAGAGCTCT
TTGGGTATTGTTTTATAGAAGAAGAAGAAGAAAAGACGAGGACGACTAGGTCACGAGAAAGCTAAGGCGG
TGAAGCAATAGCTAATAATAAAATGACACGTGTATTGAGCGTTGTTTACACGCAAAGTTGTTTTTGGCTA
ATTGCCTTATTTTTAGGTTGAGGAAAAGTATTTGTGCTTTGAGTTGATAAACACGACTCGTGTGTGCCGG
CTGCAACCACTTTGACGCCGTTTATTACTGACTCGTCGACAACCACAATTTCTAACGGTCGTCATAAGAT
CCAGCCGTTGAGATTTAACGATCGTTACGATTTATATTTTTTTAGCATTATCGTTTTATTTTTTAAATAT
ACGGTGGAGCTGAAAATTGGCAATAATTGAACCGTGGGTCCCACTGCATTGAAGCGTATTTCGTATTTTC
TAGAATTCTTCGTGCTTTATTTCTTTTCCTTTTTGTTTTTTTTTGCCATTTATCTAATGCAAGTGGGCTT
ATAAAATCAGTGAATTTCTTGGAAAAGTAACTTCTTTATCGTATAACATATTGTGAAATTATCCATTTCT
TTTAATTTTTTAGTGTTATTGGATATTTTTGTATGATTATTGATTTGCATAGGATAATGACTTTTGTATC
AAGTTGGTGAACAAGTCTCGTTAAAAAAGGCAAGTGGTTTGGTGACTCGATTTATTCTTGTTATTTAATT
CATATATCAATGGATCTTATTTGGGGCCTGGTCCATATTTAACACTCGTGTTCAGTCCAATGACCAATAA
TATTTTTTCATTAATAACAATGTAACAAGAATGATACACAAAACATTCTTTGAATAAGTTCGCTATGAAG
AAGGGAACTTATCCGGTCCTAGATCATCAGTTCATACAAACCTCCATAGAGTTCAACATCTTAAACAAGA
ATATCCTGATCTGAAGAATGTGGAGGCTTTAGTCCCTTGGATACTTGGGAGGCTGTGGAAGAACAGAAAC
GAGCTGGTGCTTAAAGGGAGGGAATTTGGAACCAATGAGGTATTAGTAAGGACACAAGAAGATGCAGATG
AGTGGATTAGAAGGAAAGAGGCTCAGAATGTAAGGAAAGCACCAACCACAACACCGTCGGGACAGACGAG
AAACATGGGAAGCTCCACCACAATCTTGGGTTAAGTGCAACTTTGATGGGGCATGGCCAACAGAAGGATT
AAAATGTGGCTTAGGGTGGGTGCTTCGCGATCATACAGGGAAGGTGTTATGGTTAGGTGCAAGAGCTGTG
GTAAAAGTAAGAAGCGTGCTGGAAGTAGAAGTGGAGGCTCTTAGATGGGCTGTGCTGTCATTATCCCGAT
TCAATTATAGGAAGATCATTTTTGAGGTGGATTCTCAGCAACTTGTGTCTTTGGTTACATGAAAGTTATG
CTTGTCAAGTCTCAATCCAATTATCCAAGACATAAAGTATCTACTTAGCAAGTTTGAGGATTTTATGCTT
GTGCATACAAGCCGAGAAGGAAATGGAGTGGCAGATAGAATAGCTAAGGAATCTCTTTCTTTTGAGAATT
ATGATCTAAAGTTGTATTCTATTGTACCAATTTGGGTTAAAAGCTCTGTTGAGCTAGACTCATATGCATA
CCTAAGAGATGTCGCAAACCAGCTCATGTCACCAAACAACAATTAGAGCCAATGTGAAATGGGGTGGGAG
TGTGACCACGTCAGGTGGGATTTGCCGTGAGAGGCCCTTCTTTATTGTTTGTTCCTTTTTCTTCAATTAT
TATTTTCAATAATAATGTAATTAAACTTATCATCAAATACAAATATTCGATAAATTAAAGGATCCTCTAC
AAGAAATATGAATATTGATAACACATAAGAATAGCAAAATTTTTGTAACTATTATTAAAAATAATATTCG
AGATTTGTTAACCATAGTATAACATTTGTAAACCACTAAACATAAAAGTAACGAGAAAATCTCCTAAAGC
AAAGTAACGTTTCTCTATATTTAGCGTTTTACAAAATTTATGTTAAAAAATTATGTTTAGCGTTTTACAA
AAATTATGCTAGAAAAGTTTATGTTTAGCGGAAATCTAAAATCACTTAAAACGCAAAAAATTAATCAGTA
CGTAGATTATTTTCCACAACTCTCTCTTACATACAAATTAACAAATAATGCATATCAGAATGACATAGTA
AAGTCGAGAAAATCATGGAATCGTAACGAAACTTCCTCGTCTCTCTCTGATAATTCATCCAACTCAAGTG
GTGTATTTTGTGGTTACATTTACATATATTGTCAACACCAACTGTCGAATTCATTAAATCGGCTAAAATA
CGTTGATGTGATTCTGGAAATATCTTTAGGACAGTATATGAGTTATTCATCTTGTTCATTTTCCACTTTC
CACTGCGGACACCATACGGACACACAACCGGTTCTGAAATGCGTCACGCTCTTCTTCCTTTCATTCCAAC
TTTAATACATGCATGAAGTCGTAGTTCGGAGTTCATACTAAATTTCGGTCACTTTGTAATAAGAAAACTA
TTAACATTTTTCTTTTTCTTTTTTTAAACGTTAGCTAGGCCTCAAAGTTTCACAAAAAAAAAAGAAAAAA
AAAAGCTAGGCGTCGAAATCCATAACTTCAAAAGGCCTTCTTACATTCATCCAATCTCCAAACTTCTGTC
TTCACGCATTTATTGCTCAGGGACATCATGTCGCTACTCACTGCCACTTATTTGAATTGACATCCATTCA
TTCCATACATATATATTACCTTCACTTAAAGTTGTAAGTATATAGAATTTTAAGCATTCCTGCCAAATAA
GTTTTGGATCGAACCTAAACTAACAAAGAGGTTACTGTTTTGTAACTTTCTTTTTTGATGTGGGGTCATT
CAAAGGGTTTACATGCATTTTACAATGGTCTGTGATGAATATGGAGGTTCAGTCTTTGGTAGATAAAACT
TGTTATGTGGCCTTAAACCAAATAGATTGTAGTTTGTACAATGACATATTTATGGTTATATTCGGTTTTC
CAATATGTTTAGGAATATATATCACCGTTTTTTTTTGGGTAGACATTTTAACGATTATAGAGGAAAATTT
TGAATGATGGCTGTACTGGGAAAAGAGTGTAAGTTGTGATCATCATATGTAATTTTATTTTGTGTGACAT
TATAACACTTCTTCCAAAAGACAAAAGTTTAGGTTAATTAATATAAGAAACCAATAAAGAATCATGAACA
AAGAGAGAACTTCTATCATTTTTGATATGAAATCGTCCGTTAAAATATTGTTCTTTGTGATCGCATATGC
TGTATGTACTTAGATTTGATCAATTAATCAACATTTACAACAAAATAAGATCAATTGTTTATAATGATGA
TCTAAGCGAATTTAGATTTGTTTGTTATTATAGAACTCATTACTAAACATTTAAGTTCCATTCTCGTTTA
AAACATGAACGCTAGTTTATGAAACTCAGAACCAACCATGTAAAACTCCACAAAATTTCTAGTAAAATGC
TTTTGTTCAAAATAATGAAAATCATAAAATTTTTTGATGAATTATGAATCCTAAAATCTATCTGAATTAA
ATATAGTTAACTACAAAAGAAATTGCCAAACATATATGTACGCACTTTGATCAAATAACTAGCTAGTCAG
CTTAGTTTGTTTTTTTCAATACATCCCCTATAAATCTATGTTATCCCTAATCAAGTATTACAATAAATGA
TACAGTAATAATAACCTTAATGAAAAAAACTTATCAAATTATCAGAGATAAGGAAAAAGAAAACACTAAT
AAAGTTGTTTTTTTGTGTGTCAAAGTTAAAATTTTAGAGGACAATAATAACATTAAGAAATTAAATCGTG
GCCAGTTTGCTAGTGAATATGTCGGCTTCATGAGCATAACTAAATAGGTATAAAAAAATAAAAATATCGG
AAAAAGAAAAGAGAAGGAAAAAAAAAGGAGAGGAAGAAGAAAAAGCTGTTCCTGTGCTTTAGCAGACCTT
TTGGTAGTTGTCCTGGTCGCTGATCATCCCTTTCCGACAACTCTGTTGCTCTTTCTCTCACGTTTGAGTC
TTAATCTTCGATTGTCCTTGGTCATCCTTAAGTTTTGTTTTTCTCTTTCGATTCATTTTCCAGATTTCTT
TTTATAGAAACCCGTCTCTTTGATTTGATTCCCCCCAAGAAAGGAAAGCAAAACAAAGAAGAGCAGCTGA
ATCAAGTAACTTTGTGGGTGTTTTTGAATTATCTGACTCGAGATAAAGAGCTTCGTTAAAAACGGAATCT
TTTTTAAGGTCGTATGCTTTGTTTGTCTCTCCGGAGATTCCGCGTGTGAAAAGTCGTGGTTTTTGATCTC
TTTGAGATACTTAAAATTTCCGAGAAATTGGCGGCTCTGTCGGAGATAAAAAGCTGAGATCTTGGAGTTC
CCCATTTCTGATTAACGATTCTCTCTGCTGTTACTTGAGCTAGGAAGCTATTAACAACTTGAGTGAAAGT
TTAGGGCTTTTGATGAAGCTCTCACGCAAAGAGCTTAGCTTTGTATAAGCTCAGATTCAGATTATTTATT
GGGTTTATTCTTCAGAGAAAGTAAAGTTGAGTGATCAACACCATGAAAGCTCCTTCATCAAATGGAGTTT
CTCCTAATCCTGTTGAAGGTTTGTGTGTTTCTCGTATCTGATAAATGTCAATCCTTTAGTAGAAGAAATT
CATTGCTGGATTTGAATAGATTCAAGTTTTAAGTAGAAGAGGTCACACATTTCTTCAGAATTGCTGGATT
TGAGAACCTGAATTGAATTGGTTTCGGTCATTTTCTGCTTAGAGAGTAAGCTAAGTTACTATTGTATTGG
TTTATAAAGACTGTGGCTTTTAGTTGGTTTAGAGCAGTTCTCTCCTATCTTGTTGGTTTGATAATAGTAA
CTGAATGAAGATCCTAGAGATTTTACTTAATCACAGCTTTGATGTTGTGTGAATGCAGGAGAAAGGGGCT
CCATGGTGAGCAAGGGCGAGGAGCTGTTCACCGGGGTGGTGCCCATCCTGGTCGAGCTGGACGGCGACGT
AAACGGCCACAAGTTCAGCGTGTCCGGCGAGGGCGAGGGCGATGCCACCTACGGCAAGCTGACCCTGAAG
TTCATCTGCACCACCGGCAAGCTGCCCGTGCCCTGGCCCACCCTCGTGACCACCTTCACCTACGGCGTGC
AGTGCTTCAGCCGCTACCCCGACCACATGAAGCAGCACGACTTCTTCAAGTCCGCCATGCCCGAAGGCTA
CGTCCAGGAGCGCACCATCTTCTTCAAGGACGACGGCAACTACAAGACCCGCGCCGAGGTGAAGTTCGAG
GGCGACACCCTGGTGAACCGCATCGAGCTGAAGGGCATCGACTTCAAGGAGGACGGCAACATCCTGGGGC
ACAAGCTGGAGTACAACTACAACAGCCACAACGTCTATATCATGGCCGACAAGCAGAAGAACGGCATCAA
GGTGAACTTCAAGATCCGCCACAACATCGAGGACGGCAGCGTGCAGCTCGCCGACCACTACCAGCAGAAC
ACCCCCATCGGCGACGGCCCCGTGCTGCTGCCCGACAACCACTACCTGAGCACCCAGTCCGCCCTGAGCA
AAGACCCCAACGAGAAGCGCGATCACATGGTCCTGCTGGAGTTCGTGACCGCCGCCGGGATCACTCACGG
CATGGACGAGCTGTACAAGATTGCTGCAGCGGCCGAATTCAAGCGTGAAGAGCAAGCAAGGAAAGCTAAG
GTGAACAATGAGAAAAAGACGGAAATAGTGAAACCAGAGAGTTGTAGCAATGAAGGAGATGTCAAGGATC
TGAAAAGAAAGGACTCTGAGGATGGAAACGAGGGTGAGGAAGAAGAAGCTTCTTCGAAACCGAAAAAGCC
AAAAGTTGCTCTTTCTCATCTTCAGGACATTGACGACACAGAAGCTGATCAAGAAGAAGAGTCAGGTGGA
TCCTAGATAACCTTTACCTTCATTCCCTGTAAATTGGTACCCTGCAAAGCTTTCGTTCGTATCATCGGTT
TCGACAACGTTCGTCAAGTTCAATGCATCAGTTTCATTGCGCACACACCAGAATCCTACTGAGTTTGAGT
ATTATGGCATTGGGAAAACTGTTTTTCTTGTACCATTTGTTGTGCTTGTAATTTACTGTGTTTTTTATTC
GGTTTTCGCTATCGAACTGTGAAATGGAAATGGATGGAGAAGAGTTAATGAATGATATGGTCCTTTTGTT
CATTCTCAAATTAATATTATTTGTTTTTTCTCTTATTTGTTGTGTGTTGAATTTGAAATTATAAGAGATA
TGCAAACATTTTGTTTTGAGTAAAAATGTGTCAAATCGTGGCCTCTAATGACCGAAGTTAATATGAGGAG
TAAAACACTTGTAGTTGTACCATTATGCTTATTCACTAGGCAACAAATATATTTTCAGACCTAGAAAAGC
TGCAAATGTTACTGAATACAAGTATGTCCTCTTGTGTTTTAGACATTTATGAACTTTCCTTTATGTAATT
TTCCAGAATCCTTGTCAGATTCTAATCATTGCTTTATAATTATAGTTATACTCATGGATTTGTAGTTGAG
TATGAAAATATTTTTTAATGCATTTTATGACTTGCCAATTGATTGACAACATGCATCAATCGACTAGTCG
ACGAGTCAGTAATAAACGGCGTCAAAGTGGTTGCAGCCGGCACACACGAGTCGTGTTTATCAACTCAAAG
CACAAATACTTTTCCTCAACCTAAAAATAAGGCAATTAGCCAAAAACAACTTTGCGTGTAAACAACGCTC
AATACACGTGTCATTTTATTATTAGCTATTGCTTCACCGCCTTAGCTTTCTCGTGACCTAGTCGTCCTCG
TCTTTTCTTCTTCTTCTTCTATAAAACAATACCCAAAGAGCTCTTCTTCTTCACAATTCAGATTTCAATT
TCTCAAAATCTTAAAAACTTTCTCTCAATTCTCTCTACCGTGATCAAGGTAAATTTCTGTGTTCCTTATT
CTCTCAAAATCTTCGATTTTGTTTTCGTTCGATCCCAATTTCGTATATGTTCTTTGGTTTAGATTCTGTT
AATCTTAGATCGAAGACGATTTTCTGGGTTTGATCGTTAGATATCATCTTAATTCTCGATTAGGGTTTCA
TAGATATCATCCGATTTGTTCAAATAATTTGAGTTTTGTCGAATAATTACTCTTCGATTTGTGATTTCTA
TCTAGATCTGGTGTTAGTTTCTAGTTTGTGCGATCGAATTTGTAGATTAATCTGAGTTTTTCTGATTAAC
ACCACACCAATCTGGTACCAGAAAAGGGGAGAAGCAAAACCATGGGTAAAAAGCCTGAACTCACCGCGAC
GTCTGTCGAGAAGTTTCTGATCGAAAAGTTCGACAGCGTCTCCGACCTGATGCAGCTCTCGGAGGGCGAA
GAATCTCGTGCTTTCAGCTTCGATGTAGGAGGGCGTGGATATGTCCTGCGGGTAAATAGCTGCGCCGATG
GTTTCTACAAAGATCGTTATGTTTATCGGCACTTTGCATCGGCCGCGCTCCCGATTCCGGAAGTGCTTGA
CATTGGGGCATTCAGCGAGAGCCTGACCTATTGCATCTCCCGCCGTGCACAGGGTGTCACGTTGCAAGAC
CTGCCTGAAACCGAACTGCCCGCTGTTCTGCAACCGGTCGCGGAGGCGATGGATGCCATCGCTGCGGCCG
ATCTTAGCCAGACGAGCGGGTTCGGCCCATTCGGACCGCAAGGAATCGGTCAATACACTACATGGCGTGA
TTTCATATGCGCGATTGCTGATCCCCATGTGTATCACTGGCAAACTGTGATGGACGACACCGTCAGTGCG
TCCGTCGCGCAGGCTCTCGATGAGCTGATGCTTTGGGCCGAGGACTGCCCCGAAGTCCGGCACCTCGTGC
ACGCGGATTTCGGCTCCAACAATGTCCTGACGGACAATGGCCGCATAACAGCGGTCATTGACTGGAGCGA
GGCGATGTTCGGGGATTCCCAATACGAGGTCGCCAACATCTTCTTCTGGAGGCCGTGGTTGGCTTGTATG
GAGCAGCAGACGCGCTACTTCGAGCGGAGGCATCCGGAGCTTGCAGGATCGCCGCGGCTCCGGGCGTATA
TGCTCCGCATTGGTCTTGACCAACTCTATCAGAGCTTGGTTGACGGCAATTTCGATGATGCAGCTTGGGC
GCAGGGTCGATGCGACGCAATCGTCCGATCCGGAGCCGGGACTGTCGGGCGTACACAAATCGCCCGCAGA
AGCGCGGCCGTCTGGACCGATGGCTGTGTAGAAGTACTCGCCGATAGTGGAAACCGACGCCCCAGCACTC
GTCCGAGGGCAAAGGAATAGATGCATCCTGCTTTAATGAGATATGCGAGACGCCTATGATCGCATGATAT
TTGCTTTCAATTCTGTTGTGCACGTTGTAAAAAACCTGAGCATGTGTAGCTCAGATCCTTACCGCCGGTT
TCGGTTCATTCTAATGAATATATCACCCGTTACTATCGTATTTTTATGAATAATATTCTCCGTTCAATTT
ACTGATTG
